Addgene plasmid #92139: pEN435 - pCAGGS-TagBFP-hGeminin-2A-mCherry-hCdt1-rbgpA-Frt-PGK-EM7-PuroR-bpA-Frt Tigre targeting
Purpose: Targeting vector to introduce a Fucci cell cyle reporter cassette mCherry(G1)/BFP(S/G2) at the mouse TIGRE acceptor locus using puromycin selection
Depositing lab: Benoit Bruneau. Depositing organization: J. David Gladstone Institutes. Publication: Targeted Degradation of CTCF Decouples Local Insulation of Chromosome Domains from Genomic Compartmentalization. Nora EP, Goloborodko A, Valton AL, Gibcus JH, Uebersohn A, Abdennur N, Dekker J, Mirny LA, Bruneau BG. Cell. 2017 May 18;169(5):930-944.e22. doi: 10.1016/j.cell.2017.05.004. PubMed 28525758.
Backbone
  Vector backbone: pEN395 (Addgene #92141)
  Vector type: Mammalian Expression, Mouse Targeting
  Selectable markers: Puromycin
Growth in bacteria
  Bacterial resistance: Ampicillin, 100 μg/mL
  Growth temperature: 37°C
  Growth strain: DH5alpha
  Copy number: High Copy
Resource information
  A portion of this plasmid was derived from a plasmid made by: hGeminin and mCherry-Cdt1 were PCR amplified from pRetroX-S2G2M and pRetroX-G1-Red (Clonetech)
Terms and licenses: Academic/Nonprofit Terms; Industry Terms: Not Available to Industry
Depositor comments: use with pX330-EN1201 (Cas9 + sgRNA against mouse TIGRE acceptor locus)
How to cite: pEN435 - pCAGGS-TagBFP-hGeminin-2A-mCherry-hCdt1-rbgpA-Frt-PGK-EM7-PuroR-bpA-Frt Tigre targeting was a gift from Benoit Bruneau (Addgene plasmid # 92139 ; http://n2t.net/addgene:92139 ; RRID:Addgene_92139)
