[The description below was written by a language model from this plasmid's Addgene catalogue record and pLannotate feature annotations shown in this document.]
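Description:
pEN435 is an 11 kb mouse gene-targeting and mammalian expression plasmid, built on the pEN395 backbone, that places a Fucci cell-cycle reporter cassette at the mouse TIGRE acceptor locus. It is maintained in E. coli as a high-copy plasmid through a ColE1/pUC-type origin and an ampicillin resistance gene. Several small lac, rop, bom and SV40 fragments in the annotation appear to be cloning remnants of the backbone. The homology arms are not annotated as such, but the unannotated stretches flanking the cassette, one of which carries a short match to the mouse Hide1 gene, presumably correspond to the TIGRE targeting sequences.

The payload is a single reporter transcription unit driven by the CAGGS promoter, of which the CMV enhancer and the chicken β-actin/rabbit β-globin chimeric intron are annotated, and terminated by the rabbit β-globin polyadenylation signal. It encodes TagBFP fused to a fragment of human Geminin, a 2A peptide (named in the construct title, not annotated), and mCherry fused to a fragment of human Cdt1. Because the Geminin and Cdt1 degron fragments are destroyed at reciprocal cell-cycle stages, cells fluoresce red in G1 and blue in S/G2, with both reporters produced from one mRNA.

Adjacent to this unit and in the opposite orientation is a selection cassette. Here a PGK promoter and a bacterial EM7 promoter drive puromycin N-acetyltransferase with a bGH poly(A) signal. Two FRT sites flank the cassette, so FLP recombinase can remove the marker after puromycin selection of targeted clones. The depositor recommends co-delivery with a companion Cas9/sgRNA plasmid that cuts the TIGRE locus to stimulate integration.
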