Features (pLannotate 1.2.2; 34 found; start..end, strand, type, name):
    137..236     +  misc_feature   bom (fragment): basis of mobility region from pBR322
    242..395     -  CDS            lacZα (fragment): LacZα fragment of β-galactosidase; lacZ fragment
    676..789     +  CDS            Hide1 (fragment): HIDE1_MOUSE - Experimental evidence at protein level: Swiss-Prot protein existence level 1. From Mus musculus (Mouse).
   1351..1486    -  rep_origin     SV40 ori: SV40 origin of replication
   1510..1532    -  promoter       SV40 promoter (fragment): SV40 enhancer and early promoter
   1539..1578    +  CDS            lacI (fragment): lac repressor; lacI; The lac repressor binds to the lac operator to inhibit transcription in E. coli. This inhibition can be relieved by adding lactose or isopropyl-β-D-thiogalactopyranoside (IPTG).
   1591..1612    +  protein_bind   CAP binding site: CAP binding activates transcription in the presence of cAMP. E. coli catabolite activator protein
   1627..1657    +  promoter       lac promoter: promoter for the E. coli lac operon
   1661..1683    +  protein_bind   lac operator (fragment): The lac repressor binds to the lac operator to inhibit transcription in E. coli. This inhibition can be relieved by adding lactose or isopropyl-β-D-thiogalactopyranoside (IPTG). lac repressor encoded by lacI
   2066..2121    -  polyA_signal   β-globin poly(A) signal: rabbit β-globin polyadenylation signal (Gil and Proudfoot, 1987)
   2192..2260    -  CDS            HBB (fragment): HBB_PONPY - Experimental evidence at transcript level: Swiss-Prot protein existence level 2. Involved in oxygen transport from the lung to the various peripheral tissues. From Pongo pygmaeus (Bornean orangutan).
   2277..2549    -  CDS            CDT1 (fragment): CDT1_HUMAN - Experimental evidence at protein level: Swiss-Prot protein existence level 1. Required for both DNA replication and mitosis (PubMed:11125146, PubMed:22581055, PubMed:21856198, PubMed:14993212, PubMed:26842564). DNA replication licensing factor, required for pre- replication complex assembly. Cooperates with CDC6 and the origin recognition complex (ORC) during G1 phase of the cell cycle to promote the loading of the mini-chromosome maintenance (MCM) complex onto DNA to generate pre-replication complexes (pre-RC)(PubMed:14672932). Required also for mitosis by promoting stable kineto
   2580..3287    -  CDS            mCherry: mCherry is a basic (constitutively fluorescent) red fluorescent protein published in 2004, derived from Discosoma sp.. It is reported to be a very rapidly-maturing monomer with low acid sensitivity.
   3363..3692    -  CDS            GMNN (fragment): GEMI_HUMAN - Experimental evidence at protein level: Swiss-Prot protein existence level 1. Inhibits DNA replication by preventing the incorporation of MCM complex into pre-replication complex (pre-RC) (PubMed:9635433, PubMed:14993212, PubMed:20129055, PubMed:24064211). It is degraded during the mitotic phase of the cell cycle (PubMed:9635433, PubMed:14993212, PubMed:24064211). Its destruction at the metaphase- anaphase transition permits replication in the succeeding cell cycle (PubMed:9635433, PubMed:14993212, PubMed:24064211). Inhibits histone acetyltransferase activity of KAT7/HBO1 in a CDT
   3729..4427    -  CDS            TagBFP: TagBFP is a basic (constitutively fluorescent) blue fluorescent protein published in 2008, derived from Entacmaea quadricolor. It is reported to be a very rapidly-maturing monomer with very low acid sensitivity.
   4433..4510    -  CDS            HBB (fragment): HBB_LEPEU - Experimental evidence at protein level: Swiss-Prot protein existence level 1. Involved in oxygen transport from the lung to the various peripheral tissues. From Lepus europaeus (European hare).
   4508..5524    -  intron         chimeric intron: chimera between introns from chicken β-actin and rabbit β-globin
   5802..6105    -  enhancer       CMV enhancer: human cytomegalovirus immediate early enhancer
   6169..6202    +  protein_bind   FRT (minimal): supports FLP-mediated excision but not integration (Turan and Bode, 2011) FLP recombinase from the Saccharomyces cerevisiae 2μ plasmid
   6266..6642    +  promoter       PGK promoter (fragment): mouse phosphoglycerate kinase 1 promoter
   6635..6741    +  promoter       PGK promoter (fragment): mouse phosphoglycerate kinase 1 promoter
   6753..6800    +  promoter       EM7 promoter: synthetic bacterial promoter&nbsp
   6819..7418    +  CDS            PuroR: puromycin N-acetyltransferase; pac from Streptomyces alboniger; confers resistance to puromycin
   7456..7680    +  polyA_signal   bGH poly(A) signal: bovine growth hormone polyadenylation signal
   7684..7705    +  promoter       SV40 promoter (fragment): SV40 enhancer and early promoter
   7735..7768    +  protein_bind   FRT (minimal): supports FLP-mediated excision but not integration (Turan and Bode, 2011) FLP recombinase from the Saccharomyces cerevisiae 2μ plasmid
   8808..8830    -  protein_bind   lac operator (fragment): The lac repressor binds to the lac operator to inhibit transcription in E. coli. This inhibition can be relieved by adding lactose or isopropyl-β-D-thiogalactopyranoside (IPTG). lac repressor encoded by lacI
   8834..8864    -  promoter       lac promoter: promoter for the E. coli lac operon
   8879..8900    -  protein_bind   CAP binding site: CAP binding activates transcription in the presence of cAMP. E. coli catabolite activator protein
   8913..9005    -  CDS            lacI (fragment): lac repressor; lacI; The lac repressor binds to the lac operator to inhibit transcription in E. coli. This inhibition can be relieved by adding lactose or isopropyl-β-D-thiogalactopyranoside (IPTG).
   9188..9776    -  rep_origin     ori: high-copy-number ColE1/pMB1/pBR322/pUC origin of replication
   9947..10807   -  CDS            AmpR: β-lactamase; bla; confers resistance to ampicillin, carbenicillin, and related antibiotics
  10808..10912   -  promoter       AmpR promoter: bla
  11007..35      +  CDS            rop (fragment) (across the origin): Rop protein, which maintains plasmids at low copy number; rop
>Addgene plasmid #92139 | pEN435 - pCAGGS-TagBFP-hGeminin-2A-mCherry-hCdt1-rbgpA-Frt-PGK-EM7-PuroR-bpA-Frt Tigre targeting | addgene full sequence | sequence record 349059 | Addgene NGS Result
TCGCGCGTTTCGGTGATGACGGTGAAAACCTCTGACACATGCAGCTCCCGGAGACGGTCACAGCTTGTCT
GTAAGCGGATGCCGGGAGCAGACAAGCCCGTCAGGGCGCGTCAGCGGGTGTTGGCGGGTGTCGGGGCTGG
CTTAACTATGCGGCATCAGAGCAGATTGTACTGAGAGTGCACCATATGCGGTGTGAAATACCGCACAGAT
GCGTAAGGAGAAAATACCGCATCAGGCGCCATTCGCCATTCAGGCTGCGCAACTGTTGGGAAGGGCGATC
GGTGCGGGCCTCTTCGCTATTACGCCAGCTGGCGAAAGGGGGATGTGCTGCAAGGCGATTAAGTTGGGTA
ACGCCAGGGTTTTCCCAGTCACGACGTTGTAAAACGACGGCCAGTATTTAAATACTGCCCCTAGGAGATG
GATACTAGCATTTGAAACTGAGGCTCATATGTGTTATCACTCAAAGTGAGGTCAGACTGCTAGGAAGTTA
GGGAAGTGGGATTTGAGCCACTGAAGGTCGGAATCTGAAATCTGGCGAGGTGGTAGGAAGAGGTAGGAAG
GTACCCAACAGCTTCGAACAGGAGGAACTCCCAGATCCTTACACCAAAAACCACTTAGGGTTTTTTGTTT
TGTTTTTGTTTTTTAAATTTCTTTTCTTTTCTTCCATGGGCAAAGAAAATGACTCAGGAAGACTCAGTGG
CAACCCTAGACTCAGGGCCTCGGAAGAGGCCCACCTCTGCATCATCCTCTCCGGAGCCCCCTGAGTTCAG
CACTTTCCGGGCCTGCCAGTGAGGCTGACGAATGAGGACCACTTTATCCAGTTCCTTCCCTCCCACTGCC
AGAGGCTGCACATCTGTCCAGAGACTTGGCAGTGGAGGTAGGGTGGGGGTGGGAATCAAGCCATAGCTTT
CTTAGGGAAGCACTGGCCAAAGGAAGGGGACTCCTAGAGTTGTAACCTTCCTCACAGAAGACAAGAAAAT
GAGTTGGGGTATCAGCCTCAGGCTAGACAGAGAGCCAGAACCTCTTCACAGATTCCCAGATCACCGGAGA
AGTCACTATTGAATCCGGACACCCAGTCAGGCACAAGAGGTCTACATTCTCTAACTCCTTTCCAGTGCTT
CCCCAACGGTCACTTACTTCCAGACTGCGTGTTTTATTTTTAGGAGAGATGTGTATATTTTTTGTTGCTG
TTGTTGTTTCTAGATAGGGTCTCACTGTGTAGCCCTGGCTTTTCTGGAACTCACTGTGTAGAGCAAGCCA
GCCTCAAACTCATAGATCCACCTGCCTCTGCCTCCAGATCGCTAGAATTAAAGTTACTGCCATAACACCT
AACATTTAAATCCTAACCTAGGCCTCCAAAAAAGCCTCCTCACTACTTCTGGAATAGCTCAGAGGCCGAG
GCGGCCTCGGCCTCTGCATAAATAAAAAAAATTAGTCAGCCATGGGGCGGAGAATGGGCGGAACTGGGCG
GAGTTAGGGGCGGGATGGGCGGAGTTAGGGGCGGGACTATGGTTGCTGACTAATTGAGATGCGGATCCGC
TGGCACGACAGGTTTCCCGACTGGAAAGCGGGCAGTGAGCGCAACGCAATTAATGTGAGTTAGCTCACTC
ATTAGGCACCCCAGGCTTTACACTTTATGCTTCCGGCTCGTATGTTGTGTGGAATTGTGAGCGGATAACA
ATTTCACACAGGAAACAGCTATGACCATGATTACGCCAAGCTTGGGCTGCAGGTCGAGGGATCTCCATAA
GAGAAGAGGGACAGCTATGACTGGGAGTAGTCAGGAGAGGAGGAAAAATCTGGCTAGTAAAACATGTAAG
GAAAATTTTAGGGATGTTAAAGAAAAAAATAACACAAAACAAAATATAAAAAAAATCTAACCTCAAGTCA
AGGCTTTTCTATGGAATAAGGAATGGACAGCAGGGGGCTGTTTCATATACTGATGACCTCTTTATAGCCA
ACCTTTGTTCATGGCAGCCAGCATATGGGCATATGTTGCCAAACTCTAAACCAAATACTCATTCTGATGT
TTTAAATGATTTGCCCTCCCATATGTCCTTCCGAGTGAGAGACACAAAAAATTCCAACACACTATTGCAA
TGAAAATAAATTTCCTTTATTAGCCAGAAGTCAGATGCTCAAGGGGCTTCATGATGTCCCCATAATTTTT
GGCAGAGGGAAAAAGATCTCAGTGGTATTTGTGAGCCAGGGCATTGGCCACACCAGCCACCACCTTCTGA
TAGGCAGCCTGCACCTGAGGCCGCTTACCCGGGTTAGATGGTGTCCTGGTCCTGCGCGGATGTCAGGTGG
GGCGGCTGACCTGCTGCCGGGGTGGATTTCTTTATCTTCTGGCCCGGAGAAGGGCAGGCTGGGATGTCTG
GGGCCTCGGGGGTACTGGGGCTGGAAACCTCGTCCACCGACAGCCGCAGTCTCCTGCGGGCCGGTGGCCT
GGCCTGGTCGCGTCCGGGGGCGGCGGGCGGGCGGGCGCGCTTGCGGCTGCCACTGGTAGCGGAGGCCGGG
GCGCGGAGTGCGGGCCTGGCGGGGCTGGGCTCGAGCGGCCGCCAGTGTGATGGATATCCCTTGTACAGCT
CGTCCATGCCGCCGGTGGAGTGGCGGCCCTCGGCGCGTTCGTACTGTTCCACGATGGTGTAGTCCTCGTT
GTGGGAGGTGATGTCCAACTTGATGTTGACGTTGTAGGCGCCGGGCAGCTGCACGGGCTTCTTGGCCTTG
TAGGTGGTCTTGACCTCAGCGTCGTAGTGGCCGCCGTCCTTCAGCTTCAGCCTCTGCTTGATCTCGCCCT
TCAGGGCGCCGTCCTCGGGGTACATCCGCTCGGAGGAGGCCTCCCAGCCCATGGTCTTCTTCTGCATTAC
GGGGCCGTCGGAGGGGAAGTTGGTGCCGCGCAGCTTCACCTTGTAGATGAACTCGCCGTCCTGCAGGGAG
GAGTCCTGGGTCACGGTCACCACGCCGCCGTCCTCGAAGTTCATCACGCGCTCCCACTTGAAGCCCTCGG
GGAAGGACAGCTTCAAGTAGTCGGGGATGTCGGCGGGGTGCTTCACGTAGGCCTTGGAGCCGTACATGAA
CTGAGGGGACAGGATGTCCCAGGCGAAGGGCAGGGGGCCACCCTTGGTCACCTTCAGCTTGGCGGTCTGG
GTGCCCTCGTAGGGGCGGCCCTCGCCCTCGCCCTCGATCTCGAACTCGTGGCCGTTCACGGAGCCCTCCA
TGTGCACCTTGAAGCGCATGAACTCCTTGATGATGGCCATGTTATCCTCCTCGCCCTTGCTCACCATATG
CATGGGGCCCGGGTTTTCCTCGACGTCACCACATGTAAGAAGACTCCCCCGTCCCTCGCCGCTTCCCTTA
AGCAGCGCCTTTCTCCGTTTTTCTGCCACTTCCTTCCAATACTGAGAGGATGGATTTTCTTTAATCATAA
GATCAAATGACTCCTGGGTGACTCCTCCAAGATTTTTATTTTCACTAGATTCTGGGACAATAACCCCAGG
GCTGGAAGTTGTAGATGTTAAGTGGTCATTCCGATGTTTCCTTTTGGACAAGCCTGCGGACAGCTCATTT
TCTCTTCCAACAAGAGATCCAGATGCAGAAGGCTGAATCATCTTCAGAGTTCTTCTTGGGACAGAACTAT
TCTTTATATTCTCTTTGATTTCTTCTTGTTTCTGCTTCATACTGGGATTCATCTCGAGCGGCCGCCAGTG
TGATGGATATCCCCTAGGATTAAGCTTGTGCCCCAGTTTGCTAGGGAGGTCGCAGTATCTGGCCACTGCC
ACCTCGTGCTGCTCGACGTAGGTCTCGTTGTTGGCCTCCTTGATTCTTTCCAGTCTGTAGTCCACATAGT
AGACGCCAGGCATCTTGAGGTTCTTAGCGGGTTTCTTGGATCTATATGTGGTCTTGATGTTTGCGATCAG
ATGGCTCCCGCCCACGAGCTTCAGGGCCATGTCGTTTCTGCCTTCCAGGCCGCCGTCAGCGGGGTACAGC
GTCTCGGTGAAGGCCTCCCAGCCGAGTGTTTTCTTCTGCATCACAGGGCCGTTGGATGTGAAGTTCACCC
CTCTGATCTTGACGTTGTAGATGAGGCAGCCGTCCTGGAGGCTGGTGTCCTGGGTAGCGGTCAGCACGCC
CCCGTCTTCGTATGTGGTGACTCTCTCCCATGTGAAGCCCTCAGGGAAGGACTGCTTGAAGAAGTCGGGG
ATGCCCTGGGTGTGGTTGATGAAGGTCTTGCTGCCGTAGAGGAAGCTAGTAGCCAGGATGTCGAAGGCGA
AGGGGAGAGGGCCGCCCTCGACCACCTTGATTCTCATGGTCTGGGTGCCCTCGTAGGGCTTGCCTTCGCC
CTCGGATGTGCACTTGAAGTGATGGTTGTCCACGGTGCCCTCCATGTACAGCTTCATGTGCATGTTCTCC
TTAATCAGCTCGCTCATGGTGGCGACGCGTGAGAATTCTCGAGGAATTCTTTGCCAAAATGATGAGACAG
CACAATAACCAGCACGTTGCCCAGGAGCTGTAGGAAAAAGAAGAAGGCATGAACATGGTTAGCAGAGGCT
CTAGAGCCGCCGGTCACACGCCAGAAGCCGAACCCCGCCCTGCCCCGTCCCCCCCGAAGGCAGCCGTCCC
CCCGCGGACAGCCCCGAGGCTGGAGAGGGAGAAGGGGACGGCGGCGCGGCGACGCACGAAGGCCCTCCCC
GCCCATTTCCTTCCTGCCGGCGCCGCACCGCTTCGCCCCGCGCCCGCTAGAGGGGGTGCGGCGGCGCCTC
CCAGATTTCGGCTCCGCACAGATTTGGGACAAAGGAAGTCCCTGCGCCCTCTCGCACGATTACCATAAAA
GGCAATGGCTGCGGCTCGCCGCGCCTCGACAGCCGCCGGCGCTCCGGGGGCCGCCGCGCCCCTCCCCCGA
GCCCYCCCCGGCCCGAGGCGGCCCCGCCCCGCCCGGCACCCCCACCTGCCGCCACCCCCCGCCCGGCACG
GCGAGCCCCGCGCCACGCCCCGTACGGAGCCCCGCACCCGAAGCCGGGCCGTGCTCAGCAACTCGGGGAG
GGGGGTGCAGGGGGGGTTGCAGCCCGACCGACGCGCCCACACCCCCTGCTCACCCCCCCACGCACACACC
CCGCACGCAGCCTTTGTTCCCCTCGCAGCCCCCCCCGCACCGCGGGGCACCGCCCCCGGCCGCGCTCCCC
TCGCGCACACTGCGGAGCGCACAAAGCCCCGCGCCGCGCCCGCAGCGCTCACAGCCGCCGGGCAGCGCGG
AGCCGCACGCGGCGCTCCCCACGCACACACACACGCACGCACCCCCCGAGCCGCTCCCCCCGCACAAAGG
GCCCTCCCGGAGCCCCTCAAGGCTTTCACGCAGCCACAGAAAAGAAACAAGCCGTCATTAAACCAAGCGC
TAATTACAGCCCGGAGGAGAAGGGCCGTCCCGCCCGCTCACCTGTGGGAGTAACGCGGTCAGTCAGAGCC
GGGGCGGGCGGCGCGAGGCGGCGGCGGAGCGGGGCACGGGGCGAAGGCAGCGCGCAGCGACTCCCGCCCG
CCGCGCGCTTCGCTTTTTATAGGGCCGCCGCCGCCGCCGCCTCGCCATAAAAGGAAACTTTCGGAGCGCG
CCGCTCTGATTGGCTGCCGCCGCMCCYCYCCSCCYCSCCCCSCCCCSCCCCCCSCCCCCCCCCCCCCCCC
CYGGCGCGCSCCCCCCCCCCCCCCGCCCCCATCGCTGCACAAAATAATTAAAAAATAAATAAATACAAAA
TTGGGGGTGGGGAGGGGGGGGAGATGGGGAGAGTGAAGCAGAACGTGGGGCTCACCTCGACCATGGTAAT
AGCGATGACTAATACGTAGATGTACTGCCAAGTAGGAAAGTCCCATAAGGTCATGTACTGGGCATAATGC
CAGGCGGGCCATTTACCGTCATTGACGTCAATAGGGGGCGTACTTGGCATATGATACACTTGATGTACTG
CCAAGTGGGCAGTTTACCGTAAATACTCCACCCATTGACGTCAATGGAAAGTCCCTATTGGCGTTACTAT
GGGAACATACGTCATTATTGACGTCAATGGGCGGGGGTCGTTGGGCGGTCAGCCAGGCGGGCCATTTACC
GTAAGTTATGTAACGCGGAACTCCATATATGGGCTATGAACTAATGACCCCGTAATTGATTACTATTAAT
AACTAGTCGAAGTTCCTATTCTCTAGAAAGTATAGGAACTTCAGGTCTGAAGAGGAGTTTACGTCCAGCC
AAGCTAGCTTGGCTGCAGGTCGTCGAAATTCTACCGGGTAGGGGAGGCGCTTTTCCCAAGGCAGTCTGGA
GCATGCGCTTTAGCAGCCCCGCTGGGCACTTGGCGCTACACAAGTGGCCTCTGGCCTCGCACACATTCCA
CATCCACCGGTAGGCGCCAACCGGCTCCGTTCTTTGGTGGCCCCTTCGCGCCACCTTCTACTCCTCCCCT
AGTCAGGAAGTTCCCCCCCGCCCCGCAGCTCGCGTCGTGCAGGACGTGACAAATGGAAGTAGCACGTCTC
ACTAGTCTCGTGCAGATGGACAGCACCGCTGAGCAATGGAAGCGGGTAGGCCTTTGGGGCAGCGGCCAAT
AGCAGCTTTGCTCCTTCGCTTTCTGGGCTCAGAGGCTGGGAAGGGGTGGGTCCGGGGGCGGGGCGGGCGC
CCGAAGGTCCTCCGGAGGCCCGGCATTCTGCACGCTTCAAAAGCGCACGTCTGCCGCGCTGTTCTCCTCT
TCCTCATCTCCGGGCCTTTCGACCTGCAGCCTGTTGACAATTAATCATCGGCATAGTATATCGGCATAGT
ATAATACGACAAGGTGAGGAACTAAACCATGACCGAGTACAAGCCCACGGTGCGCCTCGCCACCCGCGAC
GACGTCCCCAGGGCCGTACGCACCCTCGCCGCCGCGTTCGCCGACTACCCCGCCACGCGCCACACCGTCG
ATCCGGACCGCCACATCGAGCGGGTCACCGAGCTGCAAGAACTCTTCCTCACGCGCGTCGGGCTCGACAT
CGGCAAGGTGTGGGTCGCGGACGACGGCGCCGCGGTGGCGGTCTGGACCACGCCGGAGAGCGTCGAAGCG
GGGGCGGTGTTCGCCGAGATCGGCCCGCGCATGGCCGAGTTGAGCGGTTCCCGGCTGGCCGCGCAGCAAC
AGATGGAAGGCCTCCTGGCGCCGCACCGGCCCAAGGAGCCCGCGTGGTTCCTGGCCACCGTCGGCGTCTC
GCCCGACCACCAGGGCAAGGGTCTGGGCAGCGCCGTCGTGCTCCCCGGAGTGGAGGCGGCCGAGCGCGCC
GGGGTGCCCGCCTTCCTGGAGACCTCCGCGCCCCGCAACCTCCCCTTCTACGAGCGGCTCGGCTTCACCG
TCACCGCCGACGTCGAGGTGCCCGAAGGACCGCGCACCTGGTGCATGACCCGCAAGCCCGGTGCCTGAGG
GGATCAATTCTCTAGAGCTCGCTGATCAGCCTCGACTGTGCCTTCTAGTTGCCAGCCATCTGTTGTTTGC
CCCTCCCCCGTGCCTTCCTTGACCCTGGAAGGTGCCACTCCCACTGTCCTTTCCTAATAAAATGAGGAAA
TTGCATCGCATTGTCTGAGTAGGTGTCATTCTATTCTGGGGGGTGGGGTGGGGCAGGACAGCAAGGGGGA
GGATTGGGAAGACAATAGCAGGCATGCTGGGGATGCGGTGGGCTCTATGGCTTCTGAGGCGGAAAGAACC
AGCTGGGGCTCGACTAGAGCTTGCGGAACCCTTCGAAGTTCCTATTCTCTAGAAAGTATAGGAACTTCGG
CGCGCCATTTAAATTTTGGGATGTTTTCTGTTTGTTTTGAGATAGGGTTTTTCAGTGTAGTCCTGGCTGT
CCTAGAACTCACTCTGTAGACCAGGCTGGCCTGGAACTCAAGGACTGCCAGCCTCTGCCTCCTGAGCATC
GGGATTAAAGGTGTGTGCCACCACTGCCCAGCAGAGTGCGTTTTTACTCTTCACTTTGTGGGTCCTGGCT
GCCTGAGATTGTGTGCTTGCACCATTAGATGGGAGGGATGACTTGGGAAAGGGTTGAGTCTTTTGTGAGT
CTTGCGGAGGCCCAGGAGGGGGTACGTAAATTAGAGTTCTAAGAGGCCCAGCAAAAGTGAACAAGTGACT
GGCCACTGTGAGTTCACTGGGGGACCTGAGAGTTAACTAGTGAAAAGGAGAGGTCCTAGTGGAGAAGCTA
AAGAATTAAAGTTACTGCCTTGAAGTTCTTTGTGAAGGCCAAGCTCTGGAGCGCGGCTTGAAAAGCCTTT
ATCCCAGAGCAGCATGGGAAGGGGCCCCAGCTGGGTGCGAGCCTGCAAACCAGAGCACACCTATCACAGG
GCCTTTTCTTACCAGTGGGACGGGATCAAGGCGGAGCTTACCTGGGAACGTACAGGGCGGAACCTTAACT
TGGGGGCGTGGCCGAATCACCTGGGTTTGGAAACGGTTCTTGTCTTTCCTCAAGCTCAGGAGAGGTTGTT
TGCAGGACACTGGCCCGGAGGGGCCCGAACTCTCCGAGGGAGGGTTTCGTGGATCAGAACACCGTCCCTT
GACAAAAAGATGCAGAGCACCGTCTGCATTCTGCTAGTAACCGTCCCTCCTGGGGGCGGAGCCAGCCCTC
CTCCGGGTGTATAAAGTAGCTGAGCGCCTCCTTCTGACAAACGCCTCACCCCCAAGAGTACTGGGGGAGT
ACGCAGCACGCCAGCCTAGGGGCGGAGCTCAGCCCTGGAGGAGGCGTTTCTTCTTAGTTCTCCGACTCAC
GCCTCTCCACTTTTCATTTAAATGGCGTAATCATGGTCATAGCTGTTTCCTGTGTGAAATTGTTATCCGC
TCACAATTCCACACAACATACGAGCCGGAAGCATAAAGTGTAAAGCCTGGGGTGCCTAATGAGTGAGCTA
ACTCACATTAATTGCGTTGCGCTCACTGCCCGCTTTCCAGTCGGGAAACCTGTCGTGCCAGCTGCATTAA
TGAATCGGCCAACGCGCGGGGAGAGGCGGTTTGCGTATTGGGCGCTCTTCCGCTTCCTCGCTCACTGACT
CGCTGCGCTCGGTCGTTCGGCTGCGGCGAGCGGTATCAGCTCACTCAAAGGCGGTAATACGGTTATCCAC
AGAATCAGGGGATAACGCAGGAAAGAACATGTGAGCAAAAGGCCAGCAAAAGGCCAGGAACCGTAAAAAG
GCCGCGTTGCTGGCGTTTTTCCATAGGCTCCGCCCCCCTGACGAGCATCACAAAAATCGACGCTCAAGTC
AGAGGTGGCGAAACCCGACAGGACTATAAAGATACCAGGCGTTTCCCCCTGGAAGCTCCCTCGTGCGCTC
TCCTGTTCCGACCCTGCCGCTTACCGGATACCTGTCCGCCTTTCTCCCTTCGGGAAGCGTGGCGCTTTCT
CATAGCTCACGCTGTAGGTATCTCAGTTCGGTGTAGGTCGTTCGCTCCAAGCTGGGCTGTGTGCACGAAC
CCCCCGTTCAGCCCGACCGCTGCGCCTTATCCGGTAACTATCGTCTTGAGTCCAACCCGGTAAGACACGA
CTTATCGCCACTGGCAGCAGCCACTGGTAACAGGATTAGCAGAGCGAGGTATGTAGGCGGTGCTACAGAG
TTCTTGAAGTGGTGGCCTAACTACGGCTACACTAGAAGAACAGTATTTGGTATCTGCGCTCTGCTGAAGC
CAGTTACCTTCGGAAAAAGAGTTGGTAGCTCTTGATCCGGCAAACAAACCACCGCTGGTAGCGGTGGTTT
TTTTGTTTGCAAGCAGCAGATTACGCGCAGAAAAAAAGGATCTCAAGAAGATCCTTTGATCTTTTCTACG
GGGTCTGACGCTCAGTGGAACGAAAACTCACGTTAAGGGATTTTGGTCATGAGATTATCAAAAAGGATCT
TCACCTAGATCCTTTTAAATTAAAAATGAAGTTTTAAATCAATCTAAAGTATATATGAGTAAACTTGGTC
TGACAGTTACCAATGCTTAATCAGTGAGGCACCTATCTCAGCGATCTGTCTATTTCGTTCATCCATAGTT
GCCTGACTCCCCGTCGTGTAGATAACTACGATACGGGAGGGCTTACCATCTGGCCCCAGTGCTGCAATGA
TACCGCGAGACCCACGCTCACCGGCTCCAGATTTATCAGCAATAAACCAGCCAGCCGGAAGGGCCGAGCG
CAGAAGTGGTCCTGCAACTTTATCCGCCTCCATCCAGTCTATTAATTGTTGCCGGGAAGCTAGAGTAAGT
AGTTCGCCAGTTAATAGTTTGCGCAACGTTGTTGCCATTGCTACAGGCATCGTGGTGTCACGCTCGTCGT
TTGGTATGGCTTCATTCAGCTCCGGTTCCCAACGATCAAGGCGAGTTACATGATCCCCCATGTTGTGCAA
AAAAGCGGTTAGCTCCTTCGGTCCTCCGATCGTTGTCAGAAGTAAGTTGGCCGCAGTGTTATCACTCATG
GTTATGGCAGCACTGCATAATTCTCTTACTGTCATGCCATCCGTAAGATGCTTTTCTGTGACTGGTGAGT
ACTCAACCAAGTCATTCTGAGAATAGTGTATGCGGCGACCGAGTTGCTCTTGCCCGGCGTCAATACGGGA
TAATACCGCGCCACATAGCAGAACTTTAAAAGTGCTCATCATTGGAAAACGTTCTTCGGGGCGAAAACTC
TCAAGGATCTTACCGCTGTTGAGATCCAGTTCGATGTAACCCACTCGTGCACCCAACTGATCTTCAGCAT
CTTTTACTTTCACCAGCGTTTCTGGGTGAGCAAAAACAGGAAGGCAAAATGCCGCAAAAAAGGGAATAAG
GGCGACACGGAAATGTTGAATACTCATACTCTTCCTTTTTCAATATTATTGAAGCATTTATCAGGGTTAT
TGTCTCATGAGCGGATACATATTTGAATGTATTTAGAAAAATAAACAAATAGGGGTTCCGCGCACATTTC
CCCGAAAAGTGCCACCTGACGTCTAAGAAACCATTATTATCATGACATTAACCTATAAAAATAGGCGTAT
CACGAGGCCCTTTCGTC
